>Addgene plasmid #66360 | GPR45-Tango | depositor partial sequence | sequence record 113334 | GPR45
ATGGCATGCAACTCTACATCACTTGAGGCCTATACCTATCTGCTGCTTAACACGAGCAACGCATCCGACA
GTGGAAGTACTCAACTGCCCGCTCCCCTCCGGATCTCCCTGGCTATAGTCATGCTGCTGATGACCGTGGT
GGGGTTTCTTGGAAATACTGTAGTGTGTATAATTGTTTATCAAAGGCCTGCAATGCGGTCTGCGATTAAC
CTGCTTTTGGCTACGCTTGCCTTTAGCGACATCATGCTGTCTTTGTGCTGTATGCCCTTCACGGCAGTTA
CACTGATAACCGTGAGGTGGCACTTTGGTGATCATTTTTGCAGGCTCTCTGCTACACTTTACTGGTTTTT
CGTGCTGGAGGGAGTCGCCATTTTGCTGATCATCAGCGTGGACCGATTCCTGATTATAGTCCAGAGACAG
GATAAACTGAACCCTAGGAGAGCAAAGGTTATCATCGCTGTCTCTTGGGTACTTTCTTTCTGTATCGCTG
GTCCTAGTTTGACCGGCTGGACCCTCGTGGAGGTGCCAGCCAGGGCTCCCCAGTGTGTACTGGGGTACAC
CGAGTTGCCCGCTGACCGCGCCTACGTAGTGACTCTGGTCGTGGCCGTCTTCTTCGCCCCCTTCGGCGTG
ATGCTTTGTGCCTATATGTGCATCCTGAATACCGTGAGGAAGAACGCCGTTAGAGTGCATAATCAAAGCG
ACTCTCTGGACCTGAGGCAGCTCACTAGAGCTGGACTTAGACGGTTGCAACGGCAGCAGCAAGTTTCCGT
CGATCTCTCCTTCAAAACCAAAGCCTTTACCACGATTCTGATTCTCTTCGTTGGATTCAGCCTCTGTTGG
CTCCCCCACAGCGTCTACTCATTGCTGAGTGTCTTTTCACAACGGTTTTACTGCGGCTCCTCTTTCTACG
CCACCTCAACTTGCGTCCTCTGGCTGTCCTACCTGAAGTCCGTCTTTAATCCAATAGTGTACTGTTGGCG
GATCAAGAAATTCCGGGAAGCGTGCATTGAGCTCCTGCCTCAAACATTCCAGATTCTTCCTAAAGTACCC
GAGAGGATCAGAAGACGGATACAGCCGTCAACAGTATACGTCTGTAACGAAAATCAGAGCGCCGTC
