>Addgene plasmid #66360 | GPR45-Tango | addgene partial sequence | sequence record 118223 | CMV-F 5'-CGCAAATGGGCGGTAGGCGTG-3'
CTCTCTGGCTAACTAGAGAACCCACTGCTTACTGGCTTATCGAAATTAATACGACTCACTATAGGGAGAC
CCAAGCTGGCTAGCGTTTAAACTTAAGCTTGGTACCGAGCTCGGATCCACTAGTCCAGTGTGGTGGAATT
CTGCAGATATCCAGCACAGTGGCGGCCGCGCCACCATGAAGACGATCATCGCCCTGAGCTACATCTTCTG
CCTGGTATTCGCCGACTACAAGGACGATGATGACGCCAGCATCGATATGGCATGCAACTCTACATCACTT
GAGGCCTATACCTATCTGCTGCTTAACACGAGCAACGCATCCGACAGTGGAAGTACTCAACTGCCCGCTC
CCCTCCGGATCTCCCTGGCTATAGTCATGCTGCTGATGACCGTGGTGGGGTTTCTTGGAAATACTGTAGT
GTGTATAATTGTTTATCAAAGGCCTGCAATGCGGTCTGCGATTAACCTGCTTTTGGCTACGCTTGCCTTT
AGCGACATCATGCTGTCTTTGTGCTGTATGCCCTTCACGGCAGTTACACTGATAACCGTGAGGTGGCACT
TTGGTGATCATTTTTGCAGGCTCTCTGCTACACTTTACTGGTTTTTCGTGCTGGAGGGAGTCGCCATTTT
GCTGATCATCAGCGTGGACCGATTCCTGATTATAGTCCAGAGACAGGATAAACTGAACCCTAGGAGAGCA
AAGGTTATCATCGCTGTCTCTTGGGTACTTTCTTTCTGTATCGCTGGTCCTAGTTTGACCGGCTGGACCC
TCGTGGAGGTGCCAGCCAGGGCTCCCCAGTGTGTACTGGGGTACACCGAGTTGCCCGCTGACCGCGCCTA
CGTAGTGACTCTGGTCGTGGCCGTCTTCTTCGCCCCCTTCGGCGTGATGCTTTGTGCCTATATGTGCATC
CTGAATACCGTGAGGAAGAACGCCGTTAGAGTGCATAATCAAAGCGACTCTCTGGACCTGAGGCAGCTCA
CTAGAGCTGGACTTAGACGGTTGCAACGGCAGCAGCAAGTTTCCGTCGAT
