>Addgene plasmid #66360 | GPR45-Tango | addgene partial sequence | sequence record 118226 | Tet-R 5'-GGCGAGTTTACGGGTTGTTA-3'
CTCTATGCGCTGTTATCACTTTACTTTTATCTAATCTTAGCTGGAAGTACAGGTTCTCACCGGTCGATGA
AGTGTCCTTGGCCAGGGAGGAGCTGGCGGTGGTGCAGGACTCATCTTGGGGACCCAGGCTGGGTGGGGTG
CGTCCACCGGTATCGATGACGGCGCTCTGATTTTCGTTACAGACGTATACTGTTGACGGCTGTATCCGTC
TTCTGATCCTCTCGGGTACTTTAGGAAGAATCTGGAATGTTTGAGGCAGGAGCTCAATGCACGCTTCCCG
GAATTTCTTGATCCGCCAACAGTACACTATTGGATTAAAGACGGACTTCAGGTAGGACAGCCAGAGGACG
CAAGTTGAGGTGGCGTAGAAAGAGGAGCCGCAGTAAAACCGTTGTGAAAAGACACTCAGCAATGAGTAGA
CGCTGTGGGGGAGCCAACAGAGGCTGAATCCAACGAAGAGAATCAGAATCGTGGTAAAGGCTTTGGTTTT
GAAGGAGAGATCGACGGAAACTTGCTGCTGCCGTTGCAACCGTCTAAGTCCAGCTCTAGTGAGCTGCCTC
AGGTCCAGAGAGTCGCTTTGATTATGCACTCTAACGGCGTTCTTCCTCACGGTATTCAGGATGCACATAT
AGGCACAAAGCATCACGCCGAAGGGGGCGAAGAAGACGGCCACGACCAGAGTCACTACGTAGGCGCGGTC
AGCGGGCAACTCGGTGTACCCCAGTACACACTGGGGAGCCCTGGCTGGCACCTCCACGAGGGTCCAGCCG
GTCAAACTAGGACCAGCGATACAGAAAGAAAGTACCCAAGAGACAGCGATGATAACCTTTGCTCTCCTAG
GGTTCAGTTTATCCTGTCTCTGGACTATAATCAGGAATCGGTCCACGCTGATGATCAGCAAAATGGCGAC
TCCCTCCAGCACGAAAAACCAGTAAAGTGTAGCAGAGAGCCTGCAAAAATGATCACCAAAGTGCCACCTC
ACGGTTATCAGTGTAACTGCCGTGAAGGGCATACAGCACAAAGAC
