[The description below was written by a language model from this plasmid's Addgene catalogue record.]
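Description:
GPR45-Tango is a mammalian expression plasmid from the PRESTO-Tango collection, built on an "empty Tango" backbone of about 6.6 kb that was itself derived from pcDNA3.1(+). It is propagated in E. coli as a high-copy plasmid under ampicillin selection. It also carries a neomycin resistance marker, so transfected mammalian cells can be selected with G418. The insert is the roughly 1.1 kb coding sequence of human GPR45 (also known as PSP24 or PSP24-alpha), an understudied G protein-coupled receptor. It is expressed from the CMV promoter and carries an N-terminal FLAG tag supplied by the backbone, which allows the receptor to be detected with anti-FLAG antibodies.

The receptor was cloned between a NotI site at the 5′ end and a nominal XhoI site at the 3′ end. The depositor notes that most vectors in this series actually have an XbaI site rather than XhoI downstream of the tTA sequence, so which site this plasmid carries is uncertain. That comment, along with the use of a Tet-directed reverse sequencing primer, indicates that a tetracycline transactivator (tTA) lies downstream of the receptor. The record gives no feature map, so the linker and any other elements between GPR45 and tTA are not specified.

According to the stated purpose, the assay measures receptor activation as transcriptional output following arrestin translocation, independently of which G protein the receptor couples to. The plasmid is intended for parallel screening of ligands across the GPCR family. It was produced as part of an NIH-sponsored programme to provide tools for poorly characterised members of druggable protein families.
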