Addgene plasmid #66360: GPR45-Tango
Purpose: Expression of G protein-coupled receptors for PRESTO-Tango: parallel receptorome expression and screening via transcriptional output, with transcriptional activation following arrestin translocation
Depositing lab: Bryan Roth. Publication: PRESTO-Tango as an open-source resource for interrogation of the druggable human GPCRome. Kroeze WK, Sassano MF, Huang XP, Lansu K, McCorvy JD, Giguere PM, Sciaky N, Roth BL. Nat Struct Mol Biol. 2015 May;22(5):362-9. doi: 10.1038/nsmb.3014. Epub 2015 Apr 20. PubMed 25895059.
Backbone
  Vector backbone: empty Tango
  Backbone size w/o insert (bp): 6632
  Vector type: Mammalian Expression
  Selectable markers: Neomycin (select with G418)
Growth in bacteria
  Bacterial resistance: Ampicillin, 100 μg/mL
  Growth temperature: 37°C
  Growth strain: DH5alpha
  Copy number: High Copy
Gene/Insert
  Gene/Insert name: GPR45
  Species: H. sapiens (human)
  Insert size (bp): 1116
  Entrez Gene: GPR45 (a.k.a. PSP24, PSP24(ALPHA), PSP24A)
  Promoter: CMV
  Tag / fusion protein: FLAG (N terminal on backbone)
  Cloning method: Restriction Enzyme; 5′ cloning site NotI (not destroyed); 3′ cloning site XhoI (unknown if destroyed)
  Sequencing primers: 5′ CMV-F; 3′ Tet-R
Terms and licenses: Academic/Nonprofit Terms; Industry Terms: Not Available to Industry
Depositor comments: Please note: Most of the PRESTO-Tango vectors do not contain the XhoI cut site downstream of the tTA sequence and instead carry an XbaI site. If you need to perform an XhoI digest we recommend sequencing with a forward primer at the C-terminus of tTA to determine which of the two sites is present. Suggested primer: 5-gagctccacttagacggcgagg-3. Original backbone was pcDNA3.1(+). These plasmids were generated as part of the Illuminating the Druggable Genome (IDG) program sponsored by the NIH Common Fund. The goal of this program is to identify, gather, and distribute information and resources for proteins that currently are not well-studied yet belong to commonly drug-targeted protein families: protein kinases, non-olfactory G-protein coupled receptors (GPCRs), and ion channels. The IDG program is designed to develop fundamental research tools for understudied proteins, elucidate their function, and disseminate the IDG-related resources and data to the greater scientific community.
How to cite: GPR45-Tango was a gift from Bryan Roth (Addgene plasmid # 66360 ; http://n2t.net/addgene:66360 ; RRID:Addgene_66360)
