LOCUS       Exported 6632 bp ds-DNA linear SYN 14-JUN-2021
DEFINITION  Expression of G protein-coupled receptors for PRESTO-Tango: parallel
            receptorome expression and screening via transcriptional output,
            with transcriptional activation following arrestin translocation.
ACCESSION   .
VERSION     .
KEYWORDS    GPR45-Tango
SOURCE      synthetic DNA construct
  ORGANISM  synthetic DNA construct
REFERENCE   1 (bases 1 to 6632)
  AUTHORS   Kroeze WK, Sassano MF, Huang XP, Lansu K, McCorvy JD, Giguere PM,
            Sciaky N, Roth BL
  TITLE     PRESTO-Tango as an open-source resource for interrogation of the
            druggable human GPCRome.
  JOURNAL   Nat Struct Mol Biol. 2015 May;22(5):362-9. doi: 10.1038/nsmb.3014.
            Epub 2015 Apr 20.
  PUBMED    25895059
REFERENCE   2 (bases 1 to 6632)
  AUTHORS   .
  TITLE     Direct Submission
  JOURNAL   Exported Jun 14, 2021 from SnapGene Server 1.1.58
            http://www.snapgene.com
FEATURES             Location/Qualifiers
     source          1..6632
                     /organism="synthetic DNA construct"
                     /mol_type="other DNA"
     primer_bind     complement(44..63)
                     /label=pRS-marker
                     /note="pRS vectors, use to sequence yeast selectable
                     marker"
     enhancer        235..614
                     /label=CMV enhancer
                     /note="human cytomegalovirus immediate early enhancer"
     promoter        615..818
                     /label=CMV promoter
                     /note="human cytomegalovirus (CMV) immediate early
                     promoter"
     primer_bind     769..789
                     /label=CMV-F
                     /note="Human CMV immediate early promoter, forward primer"
     primer_bind     863..882
                     /label=T7
                     /note="T7 promoter, forward primer"
     promoter        863..881
                     /label=T7 promoter
                     /note="promoter for bacteriophage T7 RNA polymerase"
     CDS             1187..2188
                     /codon_start=1
                     /product="tetracycline-controlled transactivator,
                     comprising a fusion of the tetracycline repressor TetR with
                     the C-terminal activation domain of herpes simplex virus
                     VP16"
                     /label=tTA
                     /note="In the Tet-Off(R) system, tTA binds to the
                     Tet-responsive element and stimulates transcription only in
                     the absence of tetracycline or doxycycline."
                     /translation="RLDKSKVINSALELLNEVGIEGLTTRKLAQKLGVEQPTLYWHVKN
                     KRALLDALAIEMLDRHHTHFCPLEGESWQDFLRNNAKSFRCALLSHRDGAKVHLGTRPT
                     EKQYETLENQLAFLCQQGFSLENALYALSAVGHFTLGCVLEDQEHQVAKEERETPTTDS
                     MPPLLRQAIELFDHQGAEPAFLFGLELIICGLEKQLKCESGSAYSRARTKNNYGSTIEG
                     LLDLPDDDAPEEAGLAAPRLSFLPAGHTRRLSTAPPTDVSLGDELHLDGEDVAMAHADA
                     LDDFDLDMLGDGDSPGPGFTPHDSAPYGALDMADFEFEQMFTDALGIDEYGG"
     primer_bind     complement(1254..1273)
                     /label=Tet-R
                     /note="Tetracycline resistance gene, reverse primer"
     primer_bind     complement(2226..2243)
                     /label=BGH-rev
                     /note="Bovine growth hormone terminator, reverse primer.
                     Also called BGH reverse"
     polyA_signal    2232..2456
                     /label=bGH poly(A) signal
                     /note="bovine growth hormone polyadenylation signal"
     rep_origin      2502..2930
                     /direction=RIGHT
                     /label=f1 ori
                     /note="f1 bacteriophage origin of replication; arrow
                     indicates direction of (+) strand synthesis"
     primer_bind     complement(2589..2608)
                     /label=F1ori-R
                     /note="F1 origin, reverse primer"
     primer_bind     2799..2820
                     /label=F1ori-F
                     /note="F1 origin, forward primer"
     primer_bind     complement(2939..2959)
                     /label=pBABE 3'
                     /note="SV40 enhancer, reverse primer for pBABE vectors"
     promoter        2944..3273
                     /label=SV40 promoter
                     /note="SV40 enhancer and early promoter"
     rep_origin      3124..3259
                     /label=SV40 ori
                     /note="SV40 origin of replication"
     primer_bind     3186..3205
                     /label=SV40pro-F
                     /note="SV40 promoter/origin, forward primer"
     CDS             3340..4134
                     /codon_start=1
                     /gene="aph(3')-II (or nptII)"
                     /product="aminoglycoside phosphotransferase from Tn5"
                     /label=NeoR/KanR
                     /note="confers resistance to neomycin, kanamycin, and G418
                     (Geneticin(R))"
                     /translation="MIEQDGLHAGSPAAWVERLFGYDWAQQTIGCSDAAVFRLSAQGRP
                     VLFVKTDLSGALNELQDEAARLSWLATTGVPCAAVLDVVTEAGRDWLLLGEVPGQDLLS
                     SHLAPAEKVSIMADAMRRLHTLDPATCPFDHQAKHRIERARTRMEAGLVDQDDLDEEHQ
                     GLAPAELFARLKARMPDGEDLVVTHGDACLPNIMVENGRFSGFIDCGRLGVADRYQDIA
                     LATRDIAEELGGEWADRFLVLYGIAAPDSQRIAFYRLLDEFF"
     primer_bind     complement(3394..3413)
                     /label=Neo-R
                     /note="Neomycin resistance gene, reverse primer"
     primer_bind     4004..4023
                     /label=Neo-F
                     /note="Neomycin resistance gene, forward primer"
     polyA_signal    4308..4429
                     /label=SV40 poly(A) signal
                     /note="SV40 polyadenylation signal"
     primer_bind     complement(4345..4364)
                     /label=SV40pA-R
                     /note="SV40 polyA, reverse primer"
     primer_bind     4399..4418
                     /label=EBV-rev
                     /note="SV40 polyA terminator, reverse primer"
     primer_bind     complement(4478..4494)
                     /label=M13 rev
                     /note="common sequencing primer, one of multiple similar
                     variants"
     primer_bind     complement(4478..4494)
                     /label=M13 Reverse
                     /note="In lacZ gene. Also called M13-rev"
     primer_bind     complement(4491..4513)
                     /label=M13/pUC Reverse
                     /note="In lacZ gene"
     protein_bind    4502..4518
                     /label=lac operator
                     /bound_moiety="lac repressor encoded by lacI"
                     /note="The lac repressor binds to the lac operator to
                     inhibit transcription in E. coli. This inhibition can be
                     relieved by adding lactose or
                     isopropyl-beta-D-thiogalactopyranoside (IPTG)."
     promoter        complement(4526..4556)
                     /label=lac promoter
                     /note="promoter for the E. coli lac operon"
     protein_bind    4571..4592
                     /label=CAP binding site
                     /bound_moiety="E. coli catabolite activator protein"
                     /note="CAP binding activates transcription in the presence
                     of cAMP."
     primer_bind     complement(4709..4726)
                     /label=L4440
                     /note="L4440 vector, forward primer"
     rep_origin      complement(4880..5465)
                     /direction=LEFT
                     /label=ori
                     /note="high-copy-number ColE1/pMB1/pBR322/pUC origin of
                     replication"
     primer_bind     complement(4960..4979)
                     /label=pBR322ori-F
                     /note="pBR322 origin, forward primer"
     CDS             complement(5636..6496)
                     /codon_start=1
                     /gene="bla"
                     /product="beta-lactamase"
                     /label=AmpR
                     /note="confers resistance to ampicillin, carbenicillin, and
                     related antibiotics"
                     /translation="MSIQHFRVALIPFFAAFCLPVFAHPETLVKVKDAEDQLGARVGYI
                     ELDLNSGKILESFRPEERFPMMSTFKVLLCGAVLSRIDAGQEQLGRRIHYSQNDLVEYS
                     PVTEKHLTDGMTVRELCSAAITMSDNTAANLLLTTIGGPKELTAFLHNMGDHVTRLDRW
                     EPELNEAIPNDERDTTMPVAMATTLRKLLTGELLTLASRQQLIDWMEADKVAGPLLRSA
                     LPAGWFIADKSGAGERGSRGIIAALGPDGKPSRIVVIYTTGSQATMDERNRQIAEIGAS
                     LIKHW"
     primer_bind     6259..6278
                     /label=Amp-R
                     /note="Ampicillin resistance gene, reverse primer"
     promoter        complement(6497..6601)
                     /gene="bla"
                     /label=AmpR promoter
ORIGIN
        1 gacggatcgg gagatctccc gatcccctat ggtgcactct cagtacaatc tgctctgatg
       61 ccgcatagtt aagccagtat ctgctccctg cttgtgtgtt ggaggtcgct gagtagtgcg
      121 cgagcaaaat ttaagctaca acaaggcaag gcttgaccga caattgcatg aagaatctgc
      181 ttagggttag gcgttttgcg ctgcttcgcg atgtacgggc cagatatacg cgttgacatt
      241 gattattgac tagttattaa tagtaatcaa ttacggggtc attagttcat agcccatata
      301 tggagttccg cgttacataa cttacggtaa atggcccgcc tggctgaccg cccaacgacc
      361 cccgcccatt gacgtcaata atgacgtatg ttcccatagt aacgccaata gggactttcc
      421 attgacgtca atgggtggag tatttacggt aaactgccca cttggcagta catcaagtgt
      481 atcatatgcc aagtacgccc cctattgacg tcaatgacgg taaatggccc gcctggcatt
      541 atgcccagta catgacctta tgggactttc ctacttggca gtacatctac gtattagtca
      601 tcgctattac catggtgatg cggttttggc agtacatcaa tgggcgtgga tagcggtttg
      661 actcacgggg atttccaagt ctccacccca ttgacgtcaa tgggagtttg ttttggcacc
      721 aaaatcaacg ggactttcca aaatgtcgta acaactccgc cccattgacg caaatgggcg
      781 gtaggcgtgt acggtgggag gtctatataa gcagagctct ctggctaact agagaaccca
      841 ctgcttactg gcttatcgaa attaatacga ctcactatag ggagacccaa gctggctagc
      901 gtttaaactt aagcttggta ccgagctcgg atccactagt ccagtgtggt ggaattctgc
      961 agatatccag cacagtggcg gccgcgccac catgaagacg atcatcgccc tgagctacat
     1021 cttctgcctg gtattcgccg actacaagga cgatgatgac gccagcatcg ataccggtgg
     1081 acgcacccca cccagcctgg gtccccaaga tgagtcctgc accaccgcca gctcctccct
     1141 ggccaaggac acttcatcga ccggtgagaa cctgtacttc cagctaagat tagataaaag
     1201 taaagtgatt aacagcgcat tagagctgct taatgaggtc ggaatcgaag gtttaacaac
     1261 ccgtaaactc gcccagaagc taggtgtaga gcagcctaca ttgtattggc atgtaaaaaa
     1321 taagcgggct ttgctcgacg ccttagccat tgagatgtta gataggcacc atactcactt
     1381 ttgcccttta gaaggggaaa gctggcaaga ttttttacgt aataacgcta aaagttttag
     1441 atgtgcttta ctaagtcatc gcgatggagc aaaagtacat ttaggtacac ggcctacaga
     1501 aaaacagtat gaaactctcg aaaatcaatt agccttttta tgccaacaag gtttttcact
     1561 agagaatgca ttatatgcac tcagcgctgt ggggcatttt actttaggtt gcgtattgga
     1621 agatcaagag catcaagtcg ctaaagaaga aagggaaaca cctactactg atagtatgcc
     1681 gccattatta cgacaagcta tcgaattatt tgatcaccaa ggtgcagagc cagccttctt
     1741 attcggcctt gaattgatca tatgcggatt agaaaaacaa cttaaatgtg aaagtgggtc
     1801 cgcgtacagc cgcgcgcgta cgaaaaacaa ttacgggtct accatcgagg gcctgctcga
     1861 tctcccggac gacgacgccc ccgaagaggc ggggctggcg gctccgcgcc tgtcctttct
     1921 ccccgcggga cacacgcgca gactgtcgac ggcccccccg accgatgtca gcctggggga
     1981 cgagctccac ttagacggcg aggacgtggc gatggcgcat gccgacgcgc tagacgattt
     2041 cgatctggac atgttggggg acggggattc cccgggtccg ggatttaccc cccacgactc
     2101 cgccccctac ggcgctctgg atatggccga cttcgagttt gagcagatgt ttaccgatgc
     2161 ccttggaatt gacgagtacg gtgggtagct cgagtctaga gggcccgttt aaacccgctg
     2221 atcagcctcg actgtgcctt ctagttgcca gccatctgtt gtttgcccct cccccgtgcc
     2281 ttccttgacc ctggaaggtg ccactcccac tgtcctttcc taataaaatg aggaaattgc
     2341 atcgcattgt ctgagtaggt gtcattctat tctggggggt ggggtggggc aggacagcaa
     2401 gggggaggat tgggaagaca atagcaggca tgctggggat gcggtgggct ctatggcttc
     2461 tgaggcggaa agaaccagct ggggctctag ggggtatccc cnnnnnnnnn nnnnnnnnnn
     2521 nnnnnnnnnn nnnnnnnnnn nnnnnnnnnn nnnnnnnnnn nnnnnnnnnn nnnnnnnnnn
     2581 nnnnnnnnnn nnnnnnnnnn nnnnnnnnnn nnnnnnnnnn nnnnncnnnn nnnnnnnnnn
     2641 nnnnnnnnnn nnnnnnnnnn nnnnnnnnnn nnnnnnnnnn nnnnnnnnnn nnnnnnnnnn
     2701 nnnnnnnnnn nnnnnnnann nnnnnnnnnn nnnnnnnnnn nnnnnnnnnn nnnnnnnnnn
     2761 nnnnnnncct ttgacgttgg agtccacgtt ctttaatagt ggactcttgt tccaaactgg
     2821 aacaacactc aaccctatct cggtctattc ttttgattta taagggattt tgccgatttc
     2881 ggcctattgg ttaaaaaatg agctgattta acaaaaattt aacgcgaatt aattctgtgg
     2941 aatgtgtgtc agttagggtg tggaaagtcc ccaggctccc cagcaggcag aagtatgcaa
     3001 agcatgcatc tcaattagtc agcaaccagg tgtggaaagt ccccaggctc cccagcaggc
     3061 agaagtatgc aaagcatgca tctcaattag tcagcaacca tagtcccgcc cctaactccg
     3121 cccatcccgc ccctaactcc gcccagttcc gcccattctc cgccccatgg ctgactaatt
     3181 ttttttattt atgcagaggc cgaggccgcc tctgcctctg agctattcca gaagtagtga
     3241 ggaggctttt ttggaggcct aggcttttgc aaaaagctcc cgggagcttg tatatccatt
     3301 ttcggatctg atcaagagac aggatgagga tcgtttcgca tgattgaaca agatggattg
     3361 cacgcaggtt ctccggccgc ttgggtggag aggctattcg gctatgactg ggcacaacag
     3421 acaatcggct gctctgatgc cgccgtgttc cggctgtcag cgcaggggcg cccggttctt
     3481 tttgtcaaga ccgacctgtc cggtgccctg aatgaactgc aggacgaggc agcgcggcta
     3541 tcgtggctgg ccacgacggg cgttccttgc gcagctgtgc tcgacgttgt cactgaagcg
     3601 ggaagggact ggctgctatt gggcgaagtg ccggggcagg atctcctgtc atctcacctt
     3661 gctcctgccg agaaagtatc catcatggct gatgcaatgc ggcggctgca tacgcttgat
     3721 ccggctacct gcccattcga ccaccaagcg aaacatcgca tcgagcgagc acgtactcgg
     3781 atggaagccg gtcttgtcga tcaggatgat ctggacgaag agcatcaggg gctcgcgcca
     3841 gccgaactgt tcgccaggct caaggcgcgc atgcccgacg gcgaggatct cgtcgtgacc
     3901 catggcgatg cctgcttgcc gaatatcatg gtggaaaatg gccgcttttc tggattcatc
     3961 gactgtggcc ggctgggtgt ggcggaccgc tatcaggaca tagcgttggc tacccgtgat
     4021 attgctgaag agcttggcgg cgaatgggct gaccgcttcc tcgtgcttta cggtatcgcc
     4081 gctcccgatt cgcagcgcat cgccttctat cgccttcttg acgagttctt ctgagcggga
     4141 ctctggggtt cgaaatgacc gaccaagcga cgcccaacct gccatcacga gatttcgatt
     4201 ccaccgccgc cttctatgaa aggttgggct tcggaatcgt tttccgggac gccggctgga
     4261 tgatcctcca gcgcggggat ctcatgctgg agttcttcgc ccaccccaac ttgtttattg
     4321 cagcttataa tggttacaaa taaagcaata gcatcacaaa tttcacaaat aaagcatttt
     4381 tttcactgca ttctagttgt ggtttgtcca aactcatcaa tgtatcttat catgtctgta
     4441 taccgtcgac ctctagctag agcttggcgt aatcatggtc atagctgttt cctgtgtgaa
     4501 attgttatcc gctcacaatt ccacacaaca tacgagccgg aagcataaag tgtaaagcct
     4561 ggggtgccta atgagtgagc taactcacat taattgcgtt gcgctcactg cccgctttcc
     4621 agtcgggaaa cctgtcgtgc cagctgcatt aatgaatcgg ccaacgcgcg gggagaggcg
     4681 gtttgcgtat tgggcgctct tccgcttcct cgctcactga ctcgctgcgc tcggtcgttc
     4741 ggctgcggcg agcggtatca gctcactcaa aggcggtaat acggttatcc acagaatcag
     4801 gggataacgc aggaaagaac atgtgagcaa aaggccagca aaaggccagg aaccgtaaaa
     4861 aggccgcgtt gctggcgttt ttccataggc tccgcccccc tgacgagcat cacaaaaatc
     4921 gacgctcaag tcagaggtgg cgaaacccga caggactata aagataccag gcgtttcccc
     4981 ctggaagctc cctcgtgcgc tctcctgttc cgaccctgcc gcttaccgga tacctgtccg
     5041 cctttctccc ttcgggaagc gtggcgcttt ctcatagctc acgctgtagg tatctcagtt
     5101 cggtgtaggt cgttcgctcc aagctgggct gtgtgcacga accccccgtt cagcccgacc
     5161 gctgcgcctt atccggtaac tatcgtcttg agtccaaccc ggtaagacac gacttatcgc
     5221 cactggcagc agccactggt aacaggatta gcagagcgag gtatgtaggc ggtgctacag
     5281 agttcttgaa gtggtggcct aactacggct acactagaag aacagtattt ggtatctgcg
     5341 ctctgctgaa gccagttacc ttcggaaaaa gagttggtag ctcttgatcc ggcaaacaaa
     5401 ccaccgctgg tagcggtttt tttgtttgca agcagcagat tacgcgcaga aaaaaaggat
     5461 ctcaagaaga tcctttgatc ttttctacgg ggtctgacgc tcagtggaac gaaaactcac
     5521 gttaagggat tttggtcatg agattatcaa aaaggatctt cacctagatc cttttaaatt
     5581 aaaaatgaag ttttaaatca atctaaagta tatatgagta aacttggtct gacagttacc
     5641 aatgcttaat cagtgaggca cctatctcag cgatctgtct atttcgttca tccatagttg
     5701 cctgactccc cgtcgtgtag ataactacga tacgggaggg cttaccatct ggccccagtg
     5761 ctgcaatgat accgcgagac ccacgctcac cggctccaga tttatcagca ataaaccagc
     5821 cagccggaag ggccgagcgc agaagtggtc ctgcaacttt atccgcctcc atccagtcta
     5881 ttaattgttg ccgggaagct agagtaagta gttcgccagt taatagtttg cgcaacgttg
     5941 ttgccattgc tacaggcatc gtggtgtcac gctcgtcgtt tggtatggct tcattcagct
     6001 ccggttccca acgatcaagg cgagttacat gatcccccat gttgtgcaaa aaagcggtta
     6061 gctccttcgg tcctccgatc gttgtcagaa gtaagttggc cgcagtgtta tcactcatgg
     6121 ttatggcagc actgcataat tctcttactg tcatgccatc cgtaagatgc ttttctgtga
     6181 ctggtgagta ctcaaccaag tcattctgag aatagtgtat gcggcgaccg agttgctctt
     6241 gcccggcgtc aatacgggat aataccgcgc cacatagcag aactttaaaa gtgctcatca
     6301 ttggaaaacg ttcttcgggg cgaaaactct caaggatctt accgctgttg agatccagtt
     6361 cgatgtaacc cactcgtgca cccaactgat cttcagcatc ttttactttc accagcgttt
     6421 ctgggtgagc aaaaacagga aggcaaaatg ccgcaaaaaa gggaataagg gcgacacgga
     6481 aatgttgaat actcatactc ttcctttttc aatattattg aagcatttat cagggttatt
     6541 gtctcatgag cggatacata tttgaatgta tttagaaaaa taaacaaata ggggttccgc
     6601 gcacatttcc ccgaaaagtg ccacctgacg tc
//
